Addgene plasmid #1187: p426 25Q GAL
Depositing lab: Susan Lindquist. Depositing organization: Whitehead Institute for Biomedical Research. Publication: Aggregation of huntingtin in yeast varies with the length of the polyglutamine expansion and the expression of chaperone proteins. Krobitsch S, Lindquist S. Proc Natl Acad Sci U S A 2000 Feb 15;97(4):1589-94. 10.1073/pnas.97.4.1589 PubMed 10677504.
Backbone
  Vector backbone: p426 GAL
  Vector type: Yeast Expression
  Selectable markers: URA3
Growth in bacteria
  Bacterial resistance: Ampicillin, 100 μg/mL
  Growth temperature: 37°C
  Growth strain: DH5alpha
  Copy number: High Copy
Gene/Insert
  Gene/Insert name: htt 25Q
  Species: H. sapiens (human)
  Insert size (bp): 250
  GenBank ID: NM_002111
  Entrez Gene: HTT (a.k.a. HD, IT15, LOMARS)
  Tag / fusion protein: GFP (C terminal on insert)
  Cloning method: Restriction Enzyme
  Sequencing primers: 5′ M13R; 3′ EGFP-N
Terms and licenses: Academic/Nonprofit Terms; Industry Terms: Not Available to Industry
Depositor comments: N terminal region of Ht with polyQ repeat length of 25 fused to GFP.
How to cite: p426 25Q GAL was a gift from Susan Lindquist (Addgene plasmid # 1187 ; http://n2t.net/addgene:1187 ; RRID:Addgene_1187)
