[The description below was written by a language model from this plasmid's Addgene catalogue record.]
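Description:
p426 25Q GAL is a yeast expression plasmid built on the p426 GAL backbone. It carries the URA3 auxotrophic marker for selection in uracil-deficient yeast strains. For propagation in E. coli it confers ampicillin resistance and is maintained at high copy. The backbone name follows the convention of the p42x series of 2μ-based, multicopy yeast shuttle vectors with a galactose-inducible GAL1 promoter. The record itself does not list the promoter, terminator or origins of replication, and no feature table is provided, so these details are inferred from the name only.

The insert is a fragment of about 250 bp from human HTT (huntingtin). It encodes the N-terminal region of the protein with a polyglutamine tract of 25 residues, a length within the normal, non-pathogenic range. GFP is fused to the C terminus of this fragment, so the localisation and physical state of the protein can be followed by fluorescence in living yeast cells. The insert was introduced by restriction enzyme cloning.

The associated publication examined how huntingtin aggregation in yeast depends on polyglutamine length and on the expression of chaperone proteins. In that context, the 25Q construct most plausibly represents the short-repeat end of a polyQ length series, for comparison with expanded-repeat versions, although the record does not state its role. Typical uses would be yeast models of polyglutamine aggregation, where inducible expression of the GFP fusion allows diffuse and aggregated protein to be distinguished and genetic or chaperone modifiers to be tested.
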