>Addgene plasmid #1187 | p426 25Q GAL | addgene partial sequence | sequence record 16438 | GAL1 5'-AATATACCTCTATACTTTAACGTC-3'
GATCCCCCGGGCTGCAGGAATTAATTCTGCAGATATCCATCACACTGGCGGCCGCTCGAGGTCGACCGCC
ATGGCGACCCTGGAAAAGCTGATGAAGGCCTTCGAGTCCCTCAAAAGCTTCCAACAGCAGCAACAGCAAC
AACAGCAGCAACAGCAACAACAGCAGCAACAGCAACAACAGCAGCAACAGCAACAACCGCCACCACCTCC
CCCTCCACCCCCACCTCCTCAACTTCCTCAACCTCCTCCACAGGCACAGCCTCTGCTGCCTCAGCCACAA
CCTCCTCCACCTCCACCTCCACCTCCTCCAGGCCCAGCTGTGGCTGAGGAGCCTCTGCACCGACCTGGAT
CCCTGGTGAGCAAGGGCGAGGAGCTGTTCACCGGGGTGGTGCCCATCCTGGTCGAGCTGGACGGCGACGT
ANACGGCCACAAGTTCAGCGTGTCCGGCGAGGGCGAGGGCGATGCCACCTACGGCAAGCTGACCCTGAAG
TTCATCTGCACCACCGGCAAGCTGCCCGTGCCCTGGCCCACCCTCGTGACCACCCTGACCTACGGCGTGC
AGTGCTTC
